Addgene plasmid #196543: pRK5mycGW-Eps8L2_529-715
Purpose: Expression of myc-Eps8L2_529-715
Depositing lab: Edgar Gomes. Depositing organization: Fundação GIMM- Gulbenkian Institute for Molecular Medicine. Publication: Ctdnep1 and Eps8L2 regulate dorsal actin cables for nuclear positioning during cell migration. Calero-Cuenca FJ, Osorio DS, Carvalho-Marques S, Sridhara SC, Oliveira LM, Jiao Y, Diaz J, Janota CS, Cadot B, Gomes ER. Curr Biol. 2021 Apr 12;31(7):1521-1530.e8. doi: 10.1016/j.cub.2021.01.007. Epub 2021 Feb 9. PubMed 33567288.
Backbone
  Vector backbone: pRK5mycGW
  Vector type: Mammalian Expression
Growth in bacteria
  Bacterial resistance: Ampicillin, 100 μg/mL
  Growth temperature: 37°C
  Growth strain: DH5alpha
  Copy number: High Copy
Gene/Insert
  Gene/Insert name: Eps8L2_529-715
  Species: H. sapiens (human)
  Insert size (bp): 579
  Entrez Gene: EPS8L2 (a.k.a. EPS8R2, MGC3088, FLJ16738, FLJ21935, FLJ22171, MGC126530)
  Tag / fusion protein: myc (N terminal on insert)
  Cloning method: Gateway Cloning
Terms and licenses: Academic/Nonprofit Terms; Industry Terms: Not Available to Industry
How to cite: pRK5mycGW-Eps8L2_529-715 was a gift from Edgar Gomes (Addgene plasmid # 196543 ; http://n2t.net/addgene:196543 ; RRID:Addgene_196543)
