[The description below was written by a language model from this plasmid's Addgene catalogue record and pLannotate feature annotations shown in this document.]
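Description:
pRK5mycGW-Eps8L2_529-715 is a mammalian expression plasmid of about 5.3 kb built on pRK5mycGW, a Gateway-adapted version of the pRK5 vector that supplies an N-terminal myc epitope. It is maintained in E. coli as a high-copy plasmid through a ColE1/pUC-type origin and selected with ampicillin via the β-lactamase gene. The backbone also carries an M13 phage origin for single-stranded DNA production, remnants of lac and pBR322 sequences (lacZα, lacI, bom and rop fragments) that are cloning leftovers, and an SV40 enhancer/early promoter region. No mammalian selection marker is annotated, which is consistent with transient transfection use.

The expression cassette is driven by the human CMV immediate-early enhancer and promoter, followed by a fragment of CMV intron A and an SP6 promoter that could serve for in vitro transcription. Downstream lies the insert, flanked by attB1 and attB2 sites left by Gateway recombination: a 579 bp fragment of human EPS8L2 encoding residues 529–715, the C-terminal portion of a protein implicated in actin cytoskeleton remodelling and membrane ruffling. An SV40 polyadenylation signal follows across the circular junction and terminates the transcript. The myc tag is recorded in the catalogue as N-terminal to the insert, although it is not separately annotated in the feature table. A short match to an immunoglobulin heavy-chain signal sequence is annotated just upstream of attB1, but the record does not explain it.

The construct is intended to express this myc-tagged EPS8L2 truncation in mammalian cells. The associated study concerns Ctdnep1 and Eps8L2 in regulating dorsal actin cables for nuclear positioning during cell migration, so it plausibly serves domain-mapping, localisation or interaction experiments.
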