Features (pLannotate 1.2.2; 22 found; start..end, strand, type, name):
     21..155     +  polyA_signal   SV40 poly(A) signal: SV40 polyadenylation signal
    224..581     +  promoter       SV40 promoter: SV40 enhancer and early promoter
    600..754     +  CDS            lacZα (fragment): LacZα fragment of β-galactosidase; lacZ fragment
    760..811     -  misc_feature   bom (fragment): basis of mobility region from pBR322
    830..1210    +  rep_origin     M13 ori (sequence partly withheld): M13 bacteriophage origin of replication; arrow indicates direction of (+) strand synthesis
   1286..1335    -  misc_feature   bom (fragment): basis of mobility region from pBR322
   1437..1472    -  CDS            rop (fragment): Rop protein, which maintains plasmids at low copy number; rop
   1567..1671    +  promoter       AmpR promoter: bla
   1672..2532    +  CDS            AmpR: β-lactamase; bla; confers resistance to ampicillin, carbenicillin, and related antibiotics
   2703..3291    +  rep_origin     ori: high-copy-number ColE1/pMB1/pBR322/pUC origin of replication
   3474..3566    +  CDS            lacI (fragment): lac repressor; lacI; The lac repressor binds to the lac operator to inhibit transcription in E. coli. This inhibition can be relieved by adding lactose or isopropyl-β-D-thiogalactopyranoside (IPTG).
   3579..3600    +  protein_bind   CAP binding site: CAP binding activates transcription in the presence of cAMP. E. coli catabolite activator protein
   3615..3645    +  promoter       lac promoter: promoter for the E. coli lac operon
   3653..3669    +  protein_bind   lac operator: The lac repressor binds to the lac operator to inhibit transcription in E. coli. This inhibition can be relieved by adding lactose or isopropyl-β-D-thiogalactopyranoside (IPTG). lac repressor encoded by lacI
   3722..4101    +  enhancer       CMV enhancer: human cytomegalovirus immediate early enhancer
   4102..4305    +  promoter       CMV promoter: human cytomegalovirus (CMV) immediate early promoter
   4441..4484    +  intron         CMV intron (fragment): modified intron A from human cytomegalovirus
   4536..4554    +  promoter       SP6 promoter: promoter for bacteriophage SP6 RNA polymerase
   4558..4595    +  CDS            IgH signal sequence (fragment): signal sequence from the mouse immunoglobulin heavy chain variable region
   4683..4707    +  protein_bind   attB1: mutant version of attB; recombination site for the Gateway® BP reaction BP Clonase™
   4713..5273    +  CDS            EPS8L2 (fragment): ES8L2_HUMAN - Also known as EPS8R2. Experimental evidence at protein level: Swiss-Prot protein existence level 1. Stimulates guanine exchange activity of SOS1. May play a role in membrane ruffling and remodeling of the actin cytoskeleton. In the cochlea, is required for stereocilia maintenance in adult hair cells (By similarity). From Homo sapiens (Human).
   5274..5298    -  protein_bind   attB2: mutant version of attB; recombination site for the Gateway® BP reaction BP Clonase™
>Addgene plasmid #196543 | pRK5mycGW-Eps8L2_529-715 | addgene full sequence | sequence record 386570 | Addgene NGS Result
AAGCTTGGCCGCCATGGCCCAACTTGTTTATTGCAGCTTATAATGGTTACAAATAAAGCAATAGCATCAC
AAATTTCACAAATAAAGCATTTTTTTCACTGCATTCTAGTTGTGGTTTGTCCAAACTCATCAATGTATCT
TATCATGTCTGGATCGGGAATTAATTCGGCGCAGCACCATGGCCTGAAATAACCTCTGAAAGAGGAACTT
GGTTAGGTACCTTCTGAGGCGGAAAGAACCAGCTGTGGAATGTGTGTCAGTTAGGGTGTGGAAAGTCCCC
AGGCTCCCCAGCAGGCAGAAGTATGCAAAGCATGCATCTCAATTAGTCAGCAACCAGGTGTGGAAAGTCC
CCAGGCTCCCCAGCAGGCAGAAGTATGCAAAGCATGCATCTCAATTAGTCAGCAACCATAGTCCCGCCCC
TAACTCCGCCCATCCCGCCCCTAACTCCGCCCAGTTCCGCCCATTCTCCGCCCCATGGCTGACTAATTTT
TTTTATTTATGCAGAGGCCGAGGCCGCCTCGGCCTCTGAGCTATTCCAGAAGTAGTGAGGAGGCTTTTTT
GGAGGCCTAGGCTTTTGCAAAAAGCTGTTAACAGCTTGGCACTGGCCGTCGTTTTACAACGTCGTGACTG
GGAAAACCCTGGCGTTACCCAACTTAATCGCCTTGCAGCACATCCCCCTTTCGCCAGCTGGCGTAATAGC
GAAGAGGCCCGCACCGATCGCCCTTCCCAACAGTTGCGCAGCCTGAATGGCGAATGGCGCCTGATGCGGT
ATTTTCTCCTTACGCATCTGTGCGGTATTTCACACCGCATA
[142 nt withheld, positions 812-953]
C
[141 nt withheld, positions 955-1095]
CCTTTGACGTTGGAGTCCACGTTCTTT
[37 nt withheld, positions 1123-1159]
ACCCTATCTCGGGCTATTCTTTTGATTTATAAGGGATTTTGCCGATTTCGGCCTATTGGTTAAAAAATGA
GCTGATTTAACAAAAATTTAACGCGAATTTTAACAAAATATTAACGTTTACAATTTTATGGTGCACTCTC
AGTACAATCTGCTCTGATGCCGCATAGTTAAGCCAGCCCCGACACCCGCCAACACCCGCTGACGCGCCCT
GACGGGCTTGTCTGCTCCCGGCATCCGCTTACAGACAAGCTGTGACCGTCTCCGGGAGCTGCATGTGTCA
GAGGTTTTCACCGTCATCACCGAAACGCGCGAGACGAAAGGGCCTCGTGATACGCCTATTTTTATAGGTT
AATGTCATGATAATAATGGTTTCTTAGACGTCAGGTGGCACTTTTCGGGGAAATGTGCGCGGAACCCCTA
TTTGTTTATTTTTCTAAATACATTCAAATATGTATCCGCTCATGAGACAATAACCCTGATAAATGCTTCA
ATAATATTGAAAAAGGAAGAGTATGAGTATTCAACATTTCCGTGTCGCCCTTATTCCCTTTTTTGCGGCA
TTTTGCCTTCCTGTTTTTGCTCACCCAGAAACGCTGGTGAAAGTAAAAGATGCTGAAGATCAGTTGGGTG
CACGAGTGGGTTACATCGAACTGGATCTCAACAGCGGTAAGATCCTTGAGAGTTTTCGCCCCGAAGAACG
TTTTCCAATGATGAGCACTTTTAAAGTTCTGCTATGTGGCGCGGTATTATCCCGTATTGACGCCGGGCAA
GAGCAACTCGGTCGCCGCATACACTATTCTCAGAATGACTTGGTTGAGTACTCACCAGTCACAGAAAAGC
ATCTTACGGATGGCATGACAGTAAGAGAATTATGCAGTGCTGCCATAACCATGAGTGATAACACTGCGGC
CAACTTACTTCTGACAACGATCGGAGGACCGAAGGAGCTAACCGCTTTTTTGCACAACATGGGGGATCAT
GTAACTCGCCTTGATCGTTGGGAACCGGAGCTGAATGAAGCCATACCAAACGACGAGCGTGACACCACGA
TGCCTGTAGCAATGGCAACAACGTTGCGCAAACTATTAACTGGCGAACTACTTACTCTAGCTTCCCGGCA
ACAATTAATAGACTGGATGGAGGCGGATAAAGTTGCAGGACCACTTCTGCGCTCGGCCCTTCCGGCTGGC
TGGTTTATTGCTGATAAATCTGGAGCCGGTGAGCGTGGGTCTCGCGGTATCATTGCAGCACTGGGGCCAG
ATGGTAAGCCCTCCCGTATCGTAGTTATCTACACGACGGGGAGTCAGGCAACTATGGATGAACGAAATAG
ACAGATCGCTGAGATAGGTGCCTCACTGATTAAGCATTGGTAACTGTCAGACCAAGTTTACTCATATATA
CTTTAGATTGATTTAAAACTTCATTTTTAATTTAAAAGGATCTAGGTGAAGATCCTTTTTGATAATCTCA
TGACCAAAATCCCTTAACGTGAGTTTTCGTTCCACTGAGCGTCAGACCCCGTAGAAAAGATCAAAGGATC
TTCTTGAGATCCTTTTTTTCTGCGCGTAATCTGCTGCTTGCAAACAAAAAAACCACCGCTACCAGCGGTG
GTTTGTTTGCCGGATCAAGAGCTACCAACTCTTTTTCCGAAGGTAACTGGCTTCAGCAGAGCGCAGATAC
CAAATACTGTTCTTCTAGTGTAGCCGTAGTTAGGCCACCACTTCAAGAACTCTGTAGCACCGCCTACATA
CCTCGCTCTGCTAATCCTGTTACCAGTGGCTGCTGCCAGTGGCGATAAGTCGTGTCTTACCGGGTTGGAC
TCAAGACGATAGTTACCGGATAAGGCGCAGCGGTCGGGCTGAACGGGGGGTTCGTGCACACAGCCCAGCT
TGGAGCGAACGACCTACACCGAACTGAGATACCTACAGCGTGAGCTATGAGAAAGCGCCACGCTTCCCGA
AGGGAGAAAGGCGGACAGGTATCCGGTAAGCGGCAGGGTCGGAACAGGAGAGCGCACGAGGGAGCTTCCA
GGGGGAAACGCCTGGTATCTTTATAGTCCTGTCGGGTTTCGCCACCTCTGACTTGAGCGTCGATTTTTGT
GATGCTCGTCAGGGGGGCGGAGCCTATGGAAAAACGCCAGCAACGCGGCCTTTTTACGGTTCCTGGCCTT
TTGCTGGCCTTTTGCTCACATGTTCTTTCCTGCGTTATCCCCTGATTCTGTGGATAACCGTATTACCGCC
TTTGAGTGAGCTGATACCGCTCGCCGCAGCCGAACGACCGAGCGCAGCGAGTCAGTGAGCGAGGAAGCGG
AAGAGCGCCCAATACGCAAACCGCCTCTCCCCGCGCGTTGGCCGATTCATTAATGCAGCTGGCACGACAG
GTTTCCCGACTGGAAAGCGGGCAGTGAGCGCAACGCAATTAATGTGAGTTAGCTCACTCATTAGGCACCC
CAGGCTTTACACTTTATGCTTCCGGCTCGTATGTTGTGTGGAATTGTGAGCGGATAACAATTTCACACAG
GAAACAGCTATGACATGATTACGAATTAATTCGAGCTCGCCCGACATTGATTATTGACTAGTTATTAATA
GTAATCAATTACGGGGTCATTAGTTCATAGCCCATATATGGAGTTCCGCGTTACATAACTTACGGTAAAT
GGCCCGCCTGGCTGACCGCCCAACGACCCCCGCCCATTGACGTCAATAATGACGTATGTTCCCATAGTAA
CGCCAATAGGGACTTTCCATTGACGTCAATGGGTGGAGTATTTACGGTAAACTGCCCACTTGGCAGTACA
TCAAGTGTATCATATGCCAAGTACGCCCCCTATTGACGTCAATGACGGTAAATGGCCCGCCTGGCATTAT
GCCCAGTACATGACCTTATGGGACTTTCCTACTTGGCAGTACATCTACGTATTAGTCATCGCTATTACCA
TGGTGATGCGGTTTTGGCAGTACATCAATGGGCGTGGATAGCGGTTTGACTCACGGGGATTTCCAAGTCT
CCACCCCATTGACGTCAATGGGAGTTTGTTTTGGCACCAAAATCAACGGGACTTTCCAAAATGTCGTAAC
AACTCCGCCCCATTGACGCAAATGGGCGGTAGGCGTGTACGGTGGGAGGTCTATATAAGCAGAGCTCGTT
TAGTGAACCGTCAGATCGCCTGGAGACGCCATCCACGCTGTTTTGACCTCCATAGAAGACACCGGGACCG
ATCCAGCCTCCGCGGCCGGGAACGGTGCATTGGAACGCGGATTCCCCGTGCCAAGAGTGACGTAAGTACC
GCCTATAGAGTCTATAGGCCCACCCCCTTGGCTTCGTTAGAACGCGGCTACAATTAATACATAACCTTAT
GTATCATACACATACGATTTAGGTGACACTATAGAATAACATCCACTTTGCCTTTCTCTCCACAGGTGTC
CACTCCCAGGTCCAACTGCACCTCGGTTCTATCGATCCCACCATGGAGCAGAAGCTGATCAGCGAGGAGG
ACCTGCTCGAGGGATCCCCATCAACAAGTTTGTACAAAAAAGCAGGCTCTATGTGGAAGCTGCGCAGCCG
CAGCGGCCAGGCGGGGTACGTGCCCTGCAACATCCTAGGCGAGGCGCGACCGGAGGACGCCGGCGCCCCG
TTCGAGCAGGCCGGTCAGAAGTACTGGGGCCCCGCCAGCCCGACCCACAAGCTACCCCCAAGCTTCCCGG
GCAATAAGGACGAACTCATGCAGCACATGGACGAGGTCAACGACGAGCTCATCCGCAAGATATCGAATAT
AAGGGCGCAGCCACAGAGGCACTTCCGCGTGGAGCGCAGCCAGCCCGTGAGCCAGCCGCTCACCTACGAG
TCGGGTCCGGACGAGGTCCGCGCCTGGCTGGAAGCCAAGGCCTTCAGCCCGCGGATCGTGGAGAACCTGG
GCATCCTGACCGGGCCGCAGCTCTTCTCCCTCAACAAGGAGGAGCTGAAGAAAGTGTGCGGCGAGGAGGG
CGTCCGCGTGTACAGCCAGCTCACCATGCAGAAGGCCTTCCTGGAGAAGCAGCAAAGTGGGTCGGAGCTG
GAAGAACTCATGAACAAGTTTCATTCCATGAATCAGAGGAGGGGGGAGGACAGCACCCAGCTTTCTTGTA
CAAAGTGGTTGATGGGAATTCTAGATTAG
